>Addgene plasmid #139632 | PTPRA-MAC | addgene full sequence | sequence record 298429 | Addgene NGS Result
TAGGGGTTCCGCGCACATTTCCCCGAAAAGTGCCACCTGACGTCGACGGATCGGGAGATCTCCCGATCCC
CTATGGTGCACTCTCAGTACAATCTGCTCTGATGCCGCATAGTTAAGCCAGTATCTGCTCCCTGCTTGTG
TGTTGGAGGTCGCTGAGTAGTGCGCGAGCAAAATTTAAGCTACAACAAGGCAAGGCTTGACCGACAATTG
CATGAAGAATCTGCTTAGGGTTAGGCGTTTTGCGCTGCTTCGCGATGTACGGGCCAGATATACGCGTTGA
CATTGATTATTGACTAGTTATTAATAGTAATCAATTACGGGGTCATTAGTTCATAGCCCATATATGGAGT
TCCGCGTTACATAACTTACGGTAAATGGCCCGCCTGGCTGACCGCCCAACGACCCCCGCCCATTGACGTC
AATAATGACGTATGTTCCCATAGTAACGCCAATAGGGACTTTCCATTGACGTCAATGGGTGGAGTATTTA
CGGTAAACTGCCCACTTGGCAGTACATCAAGTGTATCATATGCCAAGTACGCCCCCTATTGACGTCAATG
ACGGTAAATGGCCCGCCTGGCATTATGCCCAGTACATGACCTTATGGGACTTTCCTACTTGGCAGTACAT
CTACGTATTAGTCATCGCTATTACCATGGTGATGCGGTTTTGGCAGTACATCAATGGGCGTGGATAGCGG
TTTGACTCACGGGGATTTCCAAGTCTCCACCCCATTGACGTCAATGGGAGTTTGTTTTGGCACCAAAATC
AACGGGACTTTCCAAAATGTCGTAACAACTCCGCCCCATTGACGCAAATGGGCGGTAGGCGTGTACGGTG
GGAGGTCTATATAAGCAGAGCTCTCCCTATCAGTGATAGAGATCTCCCTATCAGTGATAGAGATCGTCGA
CGAGCTCGTTTAGTGAACCGTCAGATCGCCTGGAGACGCCATCCACGCTGTTTTGACCTCCATAGAAGAC
ACCGGGACCGATCCAGCCTCCGGACTCTAGCGTTTAAACTTAAGCTTGGTACCGAGCTCGGATCCACTAG
TCCAGTGTGGTGGAATTCTGCAGATATCAACAAGTTTGTACAAAAAAGCAGGCTCCACCATGGATTCCTG
GTTCATTCTTGTTCTGCTCGGCAGTGGTCTGATATGTGTCAGTGCCAACAATGCTACCACAGTTGCACCT
TCTGTAGGAATTACAAGATTAATTAACTCATCAACGGCAGAACCAGTTAAAGAAGAGGCCAAAACTTCAA
ATCCAACTTCTTCACTAACTTCTCTTTCTGTGGCACCAACATTCAGCCCAAATATAACTCTGGGACCCAC
CTATTTAACCACTGTCAATTCTTCAGACTCTGACAATGGGACCACAAGAACAGCAAGCACCAATTCTATA
GGCATTACAATTTCACCAAATGGAACGTGGCTTCCAGATAACCAGTTCACGGATGCCAGAACAGAACCCT
GGGAGGGGAATTCCAGCACCGCAGCAACCACTCCAGAAACTTTCCCTCCTTCAGATGAGACACCAATTAT
TGCGGTGATGGTGGCCCTGTCCTCTCTGCTAGTGATCGTGTTTATTATCATAGTTTTGTACATGTTAAGG
TTTAAGAAATACAAGCAAGCTGGGAGCCATTCCAATTCTTTCCGCTTATCCAACGGCCGCACTGAGGATG
TGGAGCCCCAGAGTGTGCCACTTCTGGCCAGATCCCCAAGCACCAACAGGAAATACCCACCCCTGCCCGT
GGACAAGCTGGAAGAGGAAATTAACCGGAGAATGGCAGACGACAATAAGCTCTTCAGGGAGGAATTCAAC
GCTCTCCCTGCATGTCCTATCCAGGCCACCTGTGAGGCTGCTTCCAAGGAGGAAAACAAGGAAAAAAATC
GATATGTAAACATCTTGCCTTATGACCACTCTAGAGTCCACCTGACACCGGTTGAAGGGGTTCCAGATTC
TGATTACATCAATGCTTCATTCATCAACGGTTACCAAGAAAAGAACAAATTCATTGCTGCACAAGGACCA
AAAGAAGAAACGGTGAATGATTTCTGGCGGATGATCTGGGAACAAAACACAGCCACCATCGTCATGGTTA
CCAACCTGAAGGAGAGAAAGGAGTGCAAGTGCGCCCAGTACTGGCCAGACCAAGGCTGCTGGACCTATGG
GAATATTCGGGTGTCTGTAGAGGATGTGACTGTCCTGGTGGACTACACAGTACGGAAGTTCTGCATCCAG
CAGGTGGGCGACATGACCAACAGAAAGCCACAGCGCCTCATCACTCAGTTCCACTTTACCAGCTGGCCAG
ACTTTGGGGTGCCTTTTACCCCGATCGGCATGCTCAAGTTCCTCAAGAAGGTGAAGGCCTGTAACCCTCA
GTATGCAGGGGCCATCGTGGTCCACTGCAGTGCAGGTGTAGGGCGTACAGGTACCTTTGTCGTCATTGAT
GCCATGCTGGACATGATGCATACAGAACGGAAGGTGGACGTGTATGGCTTTGTGAGCCGGATCCGGGCAC
AGCGCTGCCAGATGGTGCAAACCGATATGCAGTATGTCTTCATATACCAAGCCCTTCTGGAGCATTATCT
CTATGGAGATACAGAACTGGAAGTGACCTCTCTAGAAACCCACCTGCAGAAAATTTACAACAAAATCCCA
GGGACCAGCAACAATGGATTAGAGGAGGAGTTTAAGAAGTTAACATCAATCAAAATCCAGAATGACAAGA
TGCGGACTGGAAACCTTCCAGCCAACATGAAGAAGAACCGTGTTTTACAGATCATTCCATATGAATTCAA
CAGAGTGATCATTCCAGTTAAGCGGGGCGAAGAGAATACAGACTATGTGAACGCATCCTTTATTGATGGC
TACCGGCAGAAGGACTCCTATATCGCCAGCCAGGGCCCTCTTCTCCACACAATTGAGGACTTCTGGCGAA
TGATCTGGGAGTGGAAATCCTGCTCTATCGTGATGCTAACAGAACTGGAGGAGAGAGGCCAGGAGAAGTG
TGCCCAGTACTGGCCATCTGATGGACTGGTGTCCTATGGAGATATTACAGTGGAACTGAAGAAGGAGGAG
GAATGTGAGAGCTACACCGTCCGAGACCTCCTGGTCACCAACACCAGGGAGAATAAGAGCCGGCAGATCC
GGCAGTTCCACTTCCATGGCTGGCCTGAAGTGGGCATCCCCAGTGACGGAAAGGGCATGATCAGCATCAT
CGCCGCCGTGCAGAAGCAGCAGCAGCAGTCAGGGAACCACCCCATCACCGTGCACTGCAGCGCCGGGGCA
GGAAGGACGGGGACCTTCTGTGCCCTGAGCACCGTCCTGGAGCGTGTGAAAGCAGAGGGGATTTTGGATG
TCTTCCAGACTGTCAAGAGCCTGCGGCTACAGAGGCCACACATGGTCCAGACACTGGAACAGTATGAGTT
CTGCTACAAGGTGGTGCAGGAGTATATTGATGCATTCTCAGATTATGCCAACTTCAAGTTGGACCCAGCT
TTCTTGTACAAAGTGGTTGATATCAAGGCCGCCGACATCACCAGCCTGTACAAGAAAGTGGGGTGGAGCC
ATCCCCAGTTCGAGAAGGGCGGAGGATCTGGCGGCGGAAGCGGCGGAGGAAGCTGGTCCCACCCTCAGTT
TGAGAAAGGCACCGAGCTGGGCAGCACCATGGCCAGCTACCCCTACGACGTGCCCGACTACGCCAAGGAC
AACACCGTGCCCCTGAAGCTGATCGCCCTGCTGGCCAACGGCGAGTTCCACTCTGGCGAGCAGCTGGGCG
AGACACTGGGCATGAGCAGAGCCGCCATCAACAAGCACATCCAGACCCTGCGGGACTGGGGCGTGGACGT
GTTCACAGTGCCCGGCAAGGGCTACAGCCTGCCCGAGCCCATCCAGCTGCTGAACGCCAAGCAGATCCTG
GGCCAGCTGGATGGCGGATCTGTGGCCGTGCTGCCCGTGATCGACAGCACCAACCAGTATCTGCTCGACC
GGATCGGCGAGCTGAAGTCCGGCGACGCCTGTATCGCCGAGTACCAGCAGGCCGGCAGAGGCGGCAGGGG
CAGAAAGTGGTTCAGCCCCTTCGGCGCCAACCTGTACCTGAGCATGTTCTGGAGACTGGAACAGGGCCCA
GCCGCCGCTATTGGCCTGAGCCTGGTCATCGGCATCGTGATGGCCGAGGTGCTGCGGAAGCTGGGCGCCG
ACAAAGTGCGCGTGAAGTGGCCCAACGACCTGTATCTGCAGGACCGGAAGCTGGCCGGCATCCTGGTGGA
ACTGACCGGCAAAACAGGCGACGCCGCCCAGATCGTGATCGGCGCTGGCATCAACATGGCCATGCGGCGG
GTGGAAGAGAGCGTGGTCAACCAGGGCTGGATCACCCTGCAGGAAGCCGGCATCAACCTGGACCGGAACA
CCCTGGCCGCCATGCTGATCAGAGAGCTGAGAGCCGCCCTGGAACTGTTCGAGCAGGAAGGCCTGGCCCC
CTACCTGAGCAGATGGGAGAAGCTGGACAACTTCATCAACCGGCCCGTGAAACTGATCATCGGCGACAAA
GAGATCTTCGGCATCAGCCGGGGCATCGACAAGCAGGGGGCCCTGCTCCTGGAACAGGACGGCATCATCA
AGCCCTGGATGGGCGGCGAGATCAGCCTGCGGAGCGCCGAGAAGTGATGACTCGAGTCTAGAGGGCCCGT
TTAAACCCGCTGATCAGCCTCGACTGTGCCTTCTAGTTGCCAGCCATCTGTTGTTTGCCCCTCCCCCGTG
CCTTCCTTGACCCTGGAAGGTGCCACTCCCACTGTCCTTTCCTAATAAAATGAGGAAATTGCATCGCATT
GTCTGAGTAGGTGTCATTCTATTCTGGGGGGTGGGGTGGGGCAGGACAGCAAGGGGGAGGATTGGGAAGA
CAATAGCAGGCATGCTGGGGATGCGGTGGGCTCTATGGCTTCTGAGGCGGAAAGAACCAGCTGGGGCTCT
AGGGGGTATCCCC
[124 nt withheld, positions 4984-5107]
C
[91 nt withheld, positions 5109-5199]
AGGGTGATGGTTCACGTACCTAGAAGTTCCTATTCCGAAGTTCCTATTCTCTAGAAAGTATAGGAACTTC
CTTGGCCAAAAAGCCTGAACTCACCGCGACGTCTGTCGAGAAGTTTCTGATCGAAAAGTTCGACAGCGTC
TCCGACCTGATGCAGCTCTCGGAGGGCGAAGAATCTCGTGCTTTCAGCTTCGATGTAGGAGGGCGTGGAT
ATGTCCTGCGGGTAAATAGCTGCGCCGATGGTTTCTACAAAGATCGTTATGTTTATCGGCACTTTGCATC
GGCCGCGCTCCCGATTCCGGAAGTGCTTGACATTGGGGAATTCAGCGAGAGCCTGACCTATTGCATCTCC
CGCCGTGCACAGGGTGTCACGTTGCAAGACCTGCCTGAAACCGAACTGCCCGCTGTTCTGCAGCCGGTCG
CGGAGGCCATGGATGCGATCGCTGCGGCCGATCTTAGCCAGACGAGCGGGTTCGGCCCATTCGGACCGCA
AGGAATCGGTCAATACACTACATGGCGTGATTTCATATGCGCGATTGCTGATCCCCATGTGTATCACTGG
CAAACTGTGATGGACGACACCGTCAGTGCGTCCGTCGCGCAGGCTCTCGATGAGCTGATGCTTTGGGCCG
AGGACTGCCCCGAAGTCCGGCACCTCGTGCACGCGGATTTCGGCTCCAACAATGTCCTGACGGACAATGG
CCGCATAACAGCGGTCATTGACTGGAGCGAGGCGATGTTCGGGGATTCCCAATACGAGGTCGCCAACATC
TTCTTCTGGAGGCCGTGGTTGGCTTGTATGGAGCAGCAGACGCGCTACTTCGAGCGGAGGCATCCGGAGC
TTGCAGGATCGCCGCGGCTCCGGGCGTATATGCTCCGCATTGGTCTTGACCAACTCTATCAGAGCTTGGT
TGACGGCAATTTCGATGATGCAGCTTGGGCGCAGGGTCGATGCGACGCAATCGTCCGATCCGGAGCCGGG
ACTGTCGGGCGTACACAAATCGCCCGCAGAAGCGCGGCCGTCTGGACCGATGGCTGTGTAGAAGTACTCG
CCGATAGTGGAAACCGACGCCCCAGCACTCGTCCGAGGGCAAAGGAATAGCACGTACTACGAGATTTCGA
TTCCACCGCCGCCTTCTATGAAAGGTTGGGCTTCGGAATCGTTTTCCGGGACGCCGGCTGGATGATCCTC
CAGCGCGGGGATCTCATGCTGGAGTTCTTCGCCCACCCCAACTTGTTTATTGCAGCTTATAATGGTTACA
AATAAAGCAATAGCATCACAAATTTCACAAATAAAGCATTTTTTTCACTGCATTCTAGTTGTGGTTTGTC
CAAACTCATCAATGTATCTTATCATGTCTGTATACCGTCGACCTCTAGCTAGAGCTTGGCGTAATCATGG
TCATAGCTGTTTCCTGTGTGAAATTGTTATCCGCTCACAATTCCACACAACATACGAGCCGGAAGCATAA
AGTGTAAAGCCTGGGGTGCCTAATGAGTGAGCTAACTCACATTAATTGCGTTGCGCTCACTGCCCGCTTT
CCAGTCGGGAAACCTGTCGTGCCAGCTGCATTAATGAATCGGCCAACGCGCGGGGAGAGGCGGTTTGCGT
ATTGGGCGCTCTTCCGCTTCCTCGCTCACTGACTCGCTGCGCTCGGTCGTTCGGCTGCGGCGAGCGGTAT
CAGCTCACTCAAAGGCGGTAATACGGTTATCCACAGAATCAGGGGATAACGCAGGAAAGAACATGTGAGC
AAAAGGCCAGCAAAAGGCCAGGAACCGTAAAAAGGCCGCGTTGCTGGCGTTTTTCCATAGGCTCCGCCCC
CCTGACGAGCATCACAAAAATCGACGCTCAAGTCAGAGGTGGCGAAACCCGACAGGACTATAAAGATACC
AGGCGTTTCCCCCTGGAAGCTCCCTCGTGCGCTCTCCTGTTCCGACCCTGCCGCTTACCGGATACCTGTC
CGCCTTTCTCCCTTCGGGAAGCGTGGCGCTTTCTCATAGCTCACGCTGTAGGTATCTCAGTTCGGTGTAG
GTCGTTCGCTCCAAGCTGGGCTGTGTGCACGAACCCCCCGTTCAGCCCGACCGCTGCGCCTTATCCGGTA
ACTATCGTCTTGAGTCCAACCCGGTAAGACACGACTTATCGCCACTGGCAGCAGCCACTGGTAACAGGAT
TAGCAGAGCGAGGTATGTAGGCGGTGCTACAGAGTTCTTGAAGTGGTGGCCTAACTACGGCTACACTAGA
AGAACAGTATTTGGTATCTGCGCTCTGCTGAAGCCAGTTACCTTCGGAAAAAGAGTTGGTAGCTCTTGAT
CCGGCAAACAAACCACCGCTGGTAGCGGTGGTTTTTTTGTTTGCAAGCAGCAGATTACGCGCAGAAAAAA
AGGATCTCAAGAAGATCCTTTGATCTTTTCTACGGGGTCTGACGCTCAGTGGAACGAAAACTCACGTTAA
GGGATTTTGGTCATGAGATTATCAAAAAGGATCTTCACCTAGATCCTTTTAAATTAAAAATGAAGTTTTA
AATCAATCTAAAGTATATATGAGTAAACTTGGTCTGACAGTTACCAATGCTTAATCAGTGAGGCACCTAT
CTCAGCGATCTGTCTATTTCGTTCATCCATAGTTGCCTGACTCCCCGTCGTGTAGATAACTACGATACGG
GAGGGCTTACCATCTGGCCCCAGTGCTGCAATGATACCGCGAGACCCACGCTCACCGGCTCCAGATTTAT
CAGCAATAAACCAGCCAGCCGGAAGGGCCGAGCGCAGAAGTGGTCCTGCAACTTTATCCGCCTCCATCCA
GTCTATTAATTGTTGCCGGGAAGCTAGAGTAAGTAGTTCGCCAGTTAATAGTTTGCGCAACGTTGTTGCC
ATTGCTACAGGCATCGTGGTGTCACGCTCGTCGTTTGGTATGGCTTCATTCAGCTCCGGTTCCCAACGAT
CAAGGCGAGTTACATGATCCCCCATGTTGTGCAAAAAAGCGGTTAGCTCCTTCGGTCCTCCGATCGTTGT
CAGAAGTAAGTTGGCCGCAGTGTTATCACTCATGGTTATGGCAGCACTGCATAATTCTCTTACTGTCATG
CCATCCGTAAGATGCTTTTCTGTGACTGGTGAGTACTCAACCAAGTCATTCTGAGAATAGTGTATGCGGC
GACCGAGTTGCTCTTGCCCGGCGTCAATACGGGATAATACCGCGCCACATAGCAGAACTTTAAAAGTGCT
CATCATTGGAAAACGTTCTTCGGGGCGAAAACTCTCAAGGATCTTACCGCTGTTGAGATCCAGTTCGATG
TAACCCACTCGTGCACCCAACTGATCTTCAGCATCTTTTACTTTCACCAGCGTTTCTGGGTGAGCAAAAA
CAGGAAGGCAAAATGCCGCAAAAAAGGGAATAAGGGCGACACGGAAATGTTGAATACTCATACTCTTCCT
TTTTCAATATTATTGAAGCATTTATCAGGGTTATTGTCTCATGAGCGGATACATATTTGAATGTATTTAG
AAAAATAAACAAA
Features (pLannotate 1.2.2; 24 found; start..end, strand, type, name):
     72..124     -  misc_feature   bom (fragment): basis of mobility region from pBR322
    279..658     +  enhancer       CMV enhancer: human cytomegalovirus immediate early enhancer
    659..862     +  promoter       CMV promoter: human cytomegalovirus (CMV) immediate early promoter
    864..883     +  promoter       PLtetO-1 promoter (fragment): modified phage lambda PL promoter with tet operator sites (Lutz and Bujard, 1997)
    885..904     +  promoter       PLtetO-1 promoter (fragment): modified phage lambda PL promoter with tet operator sites (Lutz and Bujard, 1997)
    912..945     +  promoter       TRE3GV promoter (fragment): 3rd-generation Tet-responsive promoter that can be activated by binding of Tet-On® 3G, optimized for retroviral and lentiviral vectors
   1080..1104    +  protein_bind   attB1: mutant version of attB; recombination site for the Gateway® BP reaction BP Clonase™
   1110..3488    +  CDS            PTPRA: PTPRA_HUMAN - Also known as PTPA, PTPRL2. Experimental evidence at protein level: Swiss-Prot protein existence level 1. Tyrosine protein phosphatase which is involved in integrin- mediated focal adhesion formation (By similarity). Following integrin engagement, specifically recruits BCAR3, BCAR1 and CRK to focal adhesions thereby promoting SRC-mediated phosphorylation of BRAC1 and the subsequent activation of PAK and small GTPase RAC1 and CDC42 (By similarity). From Homo sapiens (Human).
   3493..3517    -  protein_bind   attB2: mutant version of attB; recombination site for the Gateway® BP reaction BP Clonase™
   3705..4664    +  CDS            birA: BIRA_ECOLI - Also known as bioR, dhbB. Experimental evidence at protein level: Swiss-Prot protein existence level 1. Acts both as a biotin--[acetyl-CoA-carboxylase] ligase and a biotin-operon repressor. In the presence of ATP, BirA activates biotin to form the BirA-biotinyl-5'-adenylate (BirA-bio-5'-AMP or holoBirA) complex. HoloBirA can either transfer the biotinyl moiety to the biotin carboxyl carrier protein (BCCP) subunit of acetyl-CoA carboxylase, or bind to the biotin operator site and inhibit transcription of the operon. From Escherichia coli (strain K12).
   4714..4938    +  polyA_signal   bGH poly(A) signal: bovine growth hormone polyadenylation signal
   4942..4963    +  promoter       SV40 promoter (fragment): SV40 enhancer and early promoter
   4984..5217    +  rep_origin     f1 ori (fragment) (sequence partly withheld): f1 bacteriophage origin of replication; arrow indicates direction of (+) strand synthesis
   5222..5269    +  protein_bind   FRT: FLP-mediated recombination occurs in the 8-bp core sequence TCTAGAAA (Turan and Bode, 2011). FLP recombinase from the Saccharomyces cerevisiae 2μ plasmid
   5277..6299    +  CDS            HygR: aminoglycoside phosphotransferase from E. coli; aph(4)-Ia; confers resistance to hygromycin
   6309..6434    +  CDS            ble (fragment): BLE_KLEPN - Experimental evidence at protein level: Swiss-Prot protein existence level 1. Binding protein with a strong affinity to the bleomycin family of antibiotics. Binds to CL990; an antimitotic-antibiotic compound. From Klebsiella pneumoniae.
   6429..6550    +  polyA_signal   SV40 poly(A) signal: SV40 polyadenylation signal
   6623..6639    -  protein_bind   lac operator: The lac repressor binds to the lac operator to inhibit transcription in E. coli. This inhibition can be relieved by adding lactose or isopropyl-β-D-thiogalactopyranoside (IPTG). lac repressor encoded by lacI
   6647..6677    -  promoter       lac promoter: promoter for the E. coli lac operon
   6692..6713    -  protein_bind   CAP binding site: CAP binding activates transcription in the presence of cAMP. E. coli catabolite activator protein
   6726..6818    -  CDS            lacI (fragment): lac repressor; lacI; The lac repressor binds to the lac operator to inhibit transcription in E. coli. This inhibition can be relieved by adding lactose or isopropyl-β-D-thiogalactopyranoside (IPTG).
   7001..7589    -  rep_origin     ori: high-copy-number ColE1/pMB1/pBR322/pUC origin of replication
   7760..8620    -  CDS            AmpR: β-lactamase; bla; confers resistance to ampicillin, carbenicillin, and related antibiotics
   8621..13      -  promoter       AmpR promoter (across the origin): bla
