[The description below was written by a language model from this plasmid's Addgene catalogue record and pLannotate feature annotations shown in this document.]
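Description:
PTPRA-MAC is a mammalian expression plasmid built on a Gateway-adapted pcDNA5/FRT/TO backbone. It encodes human PTPRA, a receptor-type protein tyrosine phosphatase, fused at its C terminus to the MAC tag. The PTPRA open reading frame sits between attB1 and attB2 sites left by Gateway recombination. According to the catalogue entry, the downstream backbone-encoded tag consists of StrepIII, HA and BirA*. The feature table annotates only the E. coli birA-derived biotin ligase portion, and the gap between attB2 and birA presumably holds the shorter epitope elements. Transcription is driven by the CMV enhancer/promoter and terminated by a bGH polyadenylation signal. Short tet operator-like fragments annotated just downstream of the promoter are consistent with the tetracycline-regulated "TO" design of this backbone, in which expression is repressed in Tet repressor-expressing cells until an inducer is added.

An FRT site sits directly upstream of a hygromycin resistance coding sequence that has no annotated promoter of its own and is followed by an SV40 poly(A) signal. This arrangement allows FLP-mediated integration into a matching genomic FRT site in a suitable host line. Integration there activates hygromycin resistance and yields isogenic, single-copy stable lines. In bacteria the plasmid is maintained through a high-copy ColE1/pUC-type origin and ampicillin resistance. The remaining annotations are backbone remnants: partial f1 ori, lac and ble fragments.

The stated purpose is MAC-tagged gene expression. The combined tag allows one construct to serve two approaches: Strep/HA affinity purification of stable complexes and BirA*-based proximity biotinylation (BioID) of nearby proteins. Both are typically read out by mass spectrometry, here to map PTPRA interaction partners.
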