Addgene plasmid #139632: PTPRA-MAC
Purpose: MAC-tagged gene expression
Depositing lab: Markku Varjosalo. Depositing organization: University of Helsinki. Publication: PTPRA Phosphatase Regulates GDNF-Dependent RET Signaling and Inhibits the RET Mutant MEN2A Oncogenic Potential. Yadav L, Pietila E, Ohman T, Liu X, Mahato AK, Sidorova Y, Lehti K, Saarma M, Varjosalo M. iScience. 2020 Feb 21;23(2):100871. doi: 10.1016/j.isci.2020.100871. Epub 2020 Jan 31. PubMed 32062451.
Backbone
  Vector backbone: pcDNA5/FRT/TO
  Backbone manufacturer: Markku Varjosalo, Addgene plasmid #108077
  Vector type: Mammalian Expression
  Selectable markers: Hygromycin
Growth in bacteria
  Bacterial resistance: Ampicillin, 100 μg/mL
  Growth temperature: 37°C
  Growth strain: DH5alpha
  Copy number: High Copy
Gene/Insert
  Gene/Insert name: PTPRA
  Species: H. sapiens (human)
  Entrez Gene: PTPRA (a.k.a. HEPTP, HLPR, HPTPA, HPTPalpha, LRP, PTPA, PTPRL2, R-PTP-alpha, RPTPA)
  Promoter: CMV
  Tag / fusion protein: StrepIII-HA-BirA* (C terminal on backbone)
  Cloning method: Gateway Cloning
  Sequencing primers: 5′ CMV forward; 3′ BGH reverse
Terms and licenses: Academic/Nonprofit Terms; Industry Terms: Not Available to Industry
How to cite: PTPRA-MAC was a gift from Markku Varjosalo (Addgene plasmid # 139632 ; http://n2t.net/addgene:139632 ; RRID:Addgene_139632)
